>Addgene plasmid #238402 | eOYW021 | addgene full sequence | sequence record 492410 | Addgene NGS Result
GAAGATCCTTTGATCTTTTCTACGGGGTCTGACGCTCAGTGGAACGAAAACTCACGTTAAGGGATTTTGG
TCATGAGATTATCAAAAAGGATCTTCACCTAGATCCTTTTAAATTAAAAATGAAGTTTTAAATCAATCTA
AAGTATATATGAGTAAACTTGGTCTGACAGTTACCAATGCTTAATCAGTGAGGCACCTATCTCAGCGATC
TGTCTATTTCGTTCATCCATAGTTGCCTGACTCCCCGTCGTGTAGATAACTACGATACGGGAGGGCTTAC
CATCTGGCCCCAGTGCTGCAATGATACCGCGAGACCCACGCTCACCGGCTCCAGATTTATCAGCAATAAA
CCAGCCAGCCGGAAGGGCCGAGCGCAGAAGTGGTCCTGCAACTTTATCCGCCTCCATCCAGTCTATTAAT
TGTTGCCGGGAAGCTAGAGTAAGTAGTTCGCCAGTTAATAGTTTGCGCAACGTTGTTGCCATTGCTACAG
GCATCGTGGTGTCACGCTCGTCGTTTGGTATGGCTTCATTCAGCTCCGGTTCCCAACGATCAAGGCGAGT
TACATGATCCCCCATGTTGTGCAAAAAAGCGGTTAGCTCCTTCGGTCCTCCGATCGTTGTCAGAAGTAAG
TTGGCCGCAGTGTTATCACTCATGGTTATGGCAGCACTGCATAATTCTCTTACTGTCATGCCATCCGTAA
GATGCTTTTCTGTGACTGGTGAGTACTCAACCAAGTCATTCTGAGAATAGTGTATGCGGCGACCGAGTTG
CTCTTGCCCGGCGTCAATACGGGATAATACCGCGCCACATAGCAGAACTTTAAAAGTGCTCATCATTGGA
AAACGTTCTTCGGGGCGAAAACTCTCAAGGATCTTACCGCTGTTGAGATCCAGTTCGATGTAACCCACTC
GTGCACCCAACTGATCTTCAGCATCTTTTACTTTCACCAGCGTTTCTGGGTGAGCAAAAACAGGAAGGCA
AAATGCCGCAAAAAAGGGAATAAGGGCGACACGGAAATGTTGAATACTCATACTCTTCCTTTTTCAATAT
TATTGAAGCATTTATCAGGGTTATTGTCTCATGAGCGGATACATATTTGAATGTATTTAGAAAAATAAAC
AAATAGGGGTTCCGCGCACATTTCCCCGAAAAGTGCCACCTGAATTAATTCGAGCTCGCCCAAACATAAC
AGGAAGAAAAATGCCCCGCTGTGGGCGGACAAAATAGTTGGGAACTGGGAGGGGTGGAAATGGAGTTTTT
AAGGATTATTTAGGGAAGAGTGACAAAATAGATGGGAACTGGGTGTAGCGTCGTAAGCTAATACGAAAAT
TAAAAATGACAAAATAGTTTGGAACTAGATTTCACTTATCTGGTTGGCCTGCAGGGGGGGGGGGAAAGCC
ACGTTGTGTCTCAAAATCTCTGATGTTACATTGCACAAGATAAAAATATATCATCATGAACAATAAAACT
GTCTGCTTACATAAACAGTAATACAAGGGGTGTTATGAGCCATATTCAACGGGAAACGTCTTGCTCGAGG
CCGCGATTAAATTCCAACATGGATGCTGATTTATATGGGTATAAATGGGCTCGCGATAATGTCGGGCAAT
CAGGTGCGACAATCTATCGATTGTATGGGAAGCCCGATGCGCCAGAGTTGTTTCTGAAACATGGCAAAGG
TAGCGTTGCCAATGATGTTACAGATGAGATGGTCAGACTAAACTGGCTGACGGAATTTATGCCTCTTCCG
ACCATCAAGCATTTTATCCGTACTCCTGATGATGCATGGTTACTCACCACTGCGATCCCCGGGAAAACAG
CATTCCAGGTATTAGAAGAATATCCTGATTCAGGTGAAAATATTGTTGATGCGCTGGCAGTGTTCCTGCG
CCGGTTGCATTCGATTCCTGTTTGTAATTGTCCTTTTAACAGCGATCGCGTATTTCGTCTCGCTCAGGCG
CAATCACGAATGAATAACGGTTTGGTTGATGCGAGTGATTTTGATGACGAGCGTAATGGCTGGCCTGTTG
AACAAGTCTGGAAAGAAATGCATAAGCTTTTGCCATTCTCACCGGATTCAGTCGTCACTCATGGTGATTT
CTCACTTGATAACCTTATTTTTGACGAGGGGAAATTAATAGGTTGTATTGATGTTGGACGAGTCGGAATC
GCAGACCGATACCAGGATCTTGCCATCCTATGGAACTGCCTCGGTGAGTTTTCTCCTTCATTACAGAAAC
GGCTTTTTCAAAAATATGGTATTGATAATCCTGATATGAATAAATTGCAGTTTCATTTGATGCTCGATGA
GTTTTTCTAATCAGAATTGGTTAATTGGTTGTAACACTGGCAGAGCATTACGCTGACTTGACGGGACGGC
GGCTTTGTTGAATAAATCGAACTTTTGCTGAGTTGAAGGATCAGATCACGCATCTTCCCGACAACGCAGA
CCGTTCCGTGGCAAAGCAAAAGTTCAAAATCACCAACTGGTCCACCTACAACAAAGCTCTCATCAACCGT
GGCTCCCTCACTTTCTGGCTGGATGATGGGGCGATTCAGGCCTGGTATGAGTCAGCAACACCTTCTTCAC
GAGGCAGACCTCAGCGCCCCCCCCCCCCTGCAGGTCGACTAGAGTCGGGGATCCGGTGATTGATTGAGCA
AGCTTTATGCTTGTAAACCGTTTTGTGAAAAAATTTTTAAAATAAAAAAGGGGACCTCTAGGGTCCCCAA
TTAATTAGTAATATAATCTATTAAAGGTCATTCAAAAGGTCATCCACCGGATCAATTCCCCTGCTCGCGC
AGGCTGGGTGCCAAGCTCTCGGGTAACATCAAGGCCCGATCCTTGGAGCCCTTGCCCTCCCGCACGATGA
TCGT
[255 nt withheld, positions 2875-3129]
CGTGGAGACCGAAACCTTGCGCTCGTTCGCCAGCCAGGACAGAAATGCCTCGACTTCGCTGCTGCCCAAG
GTTGCCGGGTGACGCACACCGTGGAAACGGATGAAGGCACGAACCCAGTGGACATAAGCCTGTTCGGTTC
GTAAGCTGTAATGCAAGTAGCGTATGCGCTCACGCAACTGGTCCAGAACCTTGACCGAACGCAGCGGTGG
TAACGGCGCAGTGGCGGTTTTCATGGCTTGTTATGACTGTTTTTTTGGGGTACAGTCTATGCCTCGGGCA
TCCAAGCAGCAAGCGCGTTACGCCGTGGGTCGATGTTTGTGTCTAACAATTCGTTCAAGCCGACGCCGCT
TCGCGGCGCGGCTTAACTCAAGCGTTAGATGCACTAAGCACATAATTGCTCACAGCCAAACTATCAGGTC
AAGTCTGCTTTTATTATTTTTAAGCGTGCATAATAAGCCCTACACAAATTGGGAGATATATCATGAAAGG
CTGGCTTTTTCTTGTTATCGCAATAGTTGGCGAAGTAATCGCAACATCCGCATTAAAATCTAGCGAGGGC
TTTACTAAGCTGATCCGGTGGATGACCTTTTGAATGACCTTTAATAGATTATATTACTAATTAATTGGGG
ACCCTAGAGGTCCCCTTTTTTATTTTAAAAATTTTTTCACAAAACGGTTTACAAGCATAAAGCTTGCTCA
ATCAATCACCGGATCCCGACGGGCCCGGTACCGCGGCCGCGCGAATTCGAGCTCGGTACCATTTATCAGG
GTTATTGTCTCATGAGCGGATACATATTTGAATGTATTTAGAAAAATAAACAAATAGGGGTTCCGCGCAC
ATTTCCCCGAAAAGTGCCACCTGACGTCTAAGAAACCATTATTATCATGACATTAACCTATAAAAATAGG
CGTATCACGAGGCCCTTTCGTCTTCACCTCGAGAACATTACTCGCATCCATTCTCAGGCTGTCTCGTCTC
GTCTCGGAGTTTACGGCTAGCTCAGTCCTAGGTATAGTGCTAGCTACTAGAGAAAGAGGAGAAATACTAA
ATGGTGAATGTGAAACCAGTAACGTTATACGATGTCGCAGAGTATGCCGGTGTCTCTTATCAGACCGTTT
CCCGCGTGGTGAACCAGGCCAGCCACGTTTCTGCGAAAACGCGGGAAAAAGTGGAAGCGGCGATGGCGGA
GCTGAATTACATTCCCAACCGCGTGGCACAACAACTGGCGGGCAAACAGTCGTTGCTGATTGGCGTTGCC
ACCTCCAGTCTGGCCCTGCACGCGCCGTCGCAAATTGTCGCGGCGATTAAATCTCGCGCCGATCAACTGG
GTGCCAGCGTGGTGGTGTCGATGGTAGAACGAAGCGGCGTCGAAGCCTGTAAAGCGGCGGTGCACAATCT
TCTCGCGCAACGCGTCAGTGGGCTGATCATTAACTATCCGCTGGATGACCAGGATGCCATTGCTGTGGAA
GCTGCCTGCACTAATGTTCCGGCGTTATTTCTTGATGTCTCTGACCAGACACCCATCAACAGTATTATTT
TCTCCCATGAGGACGGTACGCGACTGGGCGTGGAGCATCTGGTCGCATTGGGTCACCAGCAAATCGCGCT
GTTAGCGGGCCCATTAAGTTCTGTCTCGGCGCGTCTGCGTCTGGCTGGCTGGCATAAATATCTCACTCGC
AATCAAATTCAGCCGATAGCGGAACGGGAAGGCGACTGGAGTGCCATGTCCGGTTTTCAACAAACCATGC
AAATGCTGAATGAGGGCATCGTTCCCACTGCGATGCTGGTTGCCAACGATCAGATGGCGCTGGGCGCAAT
GCGCGCCATTACCGAGTCCGGGCTGCGCGTTGGTGCGGATATCTCGGTAGTGGGATACGACGATACCGAA
GATAGCTCATGTTATATCCCGCCGTTAACCACCATCAAACAGGATTTTCGCCTGCTGGGGCAAACCAGCG
TGGACCGCTTGCTGCAACTCTCTCAGGGCCAGGCGGTGAAGGGCAATCAGCTGTTGCCCGTCTCACTGGT
GAAAAGAAAAACCACCCTGGCGCCCAATACGCAAACCGCCTCTCCCCGCGCGTTGGCCGATTCATTAATG
CAGCTGGCACGACAGGTTTCCCGACTGGAAAGCGGGCAGTAAAGGTTTCAGCCAAAAAACTTAAGACCGC
CGGTCTTGTCCACTACCTTGCAGTAATGCGGTGGACAGGATCGGCGGTTTTCTTTTCTCTTCTCAAGCTT
GCACTGAAGGTCCTCAATCGCACTGGAAACATCAAGGTCGGGAGAACGATCGTTGGCTGTGTTGACAATT
AATCATCGGCTCGTATAATGTGTGGAATTGTGAGCGCTCACAATTTACTAGAGAAAGAGGAGAAATACTA
AATGAGCGAGCTGATCAAGGAGAACATGCACATGAAGCTGTACATGGAGGGCACCGTGAACAACCACCAC
TTCAAGTGCACATCCGAGGGCGAAGGCAAGCCCTACGAGGGCACCCAGACCATGAAGATCAAGGTGGTCG
AGGGCGGCCCTCTCCCCTTCGCCTTCGACATCCTGGCTACCAGCTTCATGTACGGCAGCAAAGCCTTCAT
CAACCACACCCAGGGCATCCCCGACTTCTTTAAGCAGTCCTTCCCTGAGGGCTTCACATGGGAGAGAATC
ACCACATACGAAGACGGGGGCGTGCTGACCGCTACCCAGGACACCAGCTTCCAGAACGGCTGCATCATCT
ACAACGTCAAGATCAACGGGGTGAACTTCCCATCCAACGGCCCTGTGATGCAGAAGAAAACACGCGGCTG
GGAGGCCAACACCGAGATGCTGTACCCCGCTGACGGCGGCCTGAGAGGCCACAGCCAGATGGCCCTGAAG
CTCGTGGGCGGGGGCTACCTGCACTGCTCCTTCAAGACCACATACAGATCCAAGAAACCCGCTAAGAACC
TCAAGATGCCCGGCTTCCACTTCGTGGACCACAGACTGGAAAGAATCAAGGAGGCCGACAAAGAAACGTA
CGTCGAGCAGCACGAGATGGCTGTGGCCAAGTACTGCGACCTCCCTAGCAAACTGGGGCACAGATGAAGG
TGACTCCTGTTGATAGATCCAGTAATGACCTCAGAACTCCATCTGGATTTGTTCAGAACGCTCGGTTGCC
GCCGGGCGTTTTTTATTGGTGAGAATGCTTCCAGGATACATAGATTACCACAACTCCGAGCCCTTCCACC
CCAAGCTAGCTTGGAGGACAAATCCGCCGCTAGGAGCTTGCGGCCGCCTTAAGACGCGTGGATCCCCGGG
AATTTCGACCCCACGCCCCTCTTTAATACGACGGGCAATTTGCACTTCAGAAAATGAAGAGTTTGCTTTA
GCCATAACAAAAGTCCAGTATGCTTTTTCACAGCATAACTGGACTGATTTCAGTTTACAACTATTCTGTC
TAGTTTAAGACTTTATTGTCATAGTTTAGATCTATTTTGTTCAGTTTAAGACTTTATTGTCCGCCCACAC
CCGCTTACGCAGGGCATCCATTTATTACTCAACCGTAACCGATTTTGCCAGGTTACGCGGCTGGTCCTCT
AGAATTCCCATGTCAGCCGTTAAGTGTTCCTGTGTCACTCAAAATTGCTTTGAGAGGCTCTAAGGGCTTC
TCAGTGCGTTACATCCCTGGCTTGTTGTCCACAACCGTTAAACCTTAAAAGCTTTAAAAGCCTTATATAT
TCTTTTTTTTCTTATAAAACTTAAAACCTTAGAGGCTATTTAAGTTGCTGATTTATATTAATTTTATTGT
TCAAACATGAGAGCTTAGTACGTGAAACATGAGAGCTTAGTACGTTAGCCATGAGAGCTTAGTACGTTAG
CCATGAGGGTTTAGTTCGTTAAACATGAGAGCTTAGTACGTTAAACATGAGAGCTTAGTACGTGAAACAT
GAGAGCTTAGTACGTACTATCAACAGGTTGAACTGCTGATCTTCAGATCCTCTACGCCGGACGCATCGTG
GCCGGATCGGGGGGGGGGGGCGCTCGGTCTTGCCTTGCTCGTCGGTGATGTACTTCACCAGCTCCGCGAA
GTCGCTCTTCTTGATGGAGCGCATGGGGACGTGCTTGGCAATCACGCGCACCCCCCGGCCGTTTTAGCGG
CTAAAAAAGTCATGGCTCTGCCCTCGGGCGGACCACGCCCATCATGACCTTGCCAAGCTCGTCCTGCTTC
TCTTCGATCTTCGCCAGCAGGGCGAGGATCGTGGCATCACCGAACCGCGCCGTGCGCGGGTCGTCGGTGA
GCCAGAGTTTCAGCAGGCCGCCCAGGCGGCCCAGGTCGCCATTGATGCGGGCCAGCTCGCGGACGTGCTC
ATAGTCCACGACGCCCGTGATTTTGTAGCCCTGGCCGACGGCCAGCAGGTAGGCCGACAGGCTCATGCCG
GCCGCCGCCGCCTTTTCCTCAATCGCTCTTCGTTCGTCTGGAAGGCAGTACACCTTGATAGGTGGGCTGC
CCTTCCTGGTTGGCTTGGTTTCATCAGCCATCCGCTTGCCCTCATCTGTTACGCCGGCGGTAGCCGGCCA
GCCTCGCAGAGCAGGATTCCCGTTGAGCACCGCCAGGTGCGAATAAGGGACAGTGAAGAAGGAACACCCG
CTCGCGGGTGGGCCTACTTCACCTATCCTGCCCGGCTGACGCCGTTGGATACACCAAGGAAAGTCTACAC
GAACCCTTTGGCAAAATCCTGTATATCGTGCGAAAAAGGATGGATATACCGAAAAAATCGCTATAATGAC
CCCGAAGCAGGGTTATGCAGCGGAAAAGCGCTTTCTCATAGCTCACGCTGTAGGTATCTCAGTTCGGTGT
AGGTCGTTCGCTCCAAGCTGGGCTGTGTGCACGAACCCCCCGTTCAGCCCGACCGCTGCGCCTTATCCGG
TAACTATCGTCTTGAGTCCAACCCGGTAAGACACGACTTATCGCCACTGGCAGCAGCCACTGGTAACAGG
ATTAGCAGAGCGAGGTATGTAGGCGGTGCTACAGAGTTCTTGAAGTGGTGGCCTAACTACGGCTACACTA
GAAGAACAGTATTTGGTATCTGCGCTCTGCTGAAGCCAGTTACCTTCGGAAAAAGAGTTGGTAGCTCTTG
ATCCGGCAAACAAACCACCGCTGGTAGCGGTGGTTTTTTTGTTTGCAAGCAGCAGATTACGCGCAGAAAA
AAAGGATCTCAA
Features (pLannotate 1.2.2; 21 found; start..end, strand, type, name):
    171..1031    -  CDS            AmpR: β-lactamase; bla; confers resistance to ampicillin, carbenicillin, and related antibiotics
   1032..1136    -  promoter       AmpR promoter: bla
   1210..1375    +  mobile_element Tn7L: mini-Tn7 element (left end of the Tn7 transposon) Tn7
   1505..2320    +  CDS            KanR: aminoglycoside phosphotransferase; aph(3')-Ia; confers resistance to kanamycin in bacteria or G418 (Geneticin®) in eukaryotes
   2461..2607    +  CDS            TRA2_ECOLX (fragment): Protein predicted: Swiss-Prot protein existence level 4. Required for transposition of transposon Tn903. From Escherichia coli.
   2791..3363    -  CDS            int (fragment) (sequence partly withheld): INT2_ECOLX - Protein inferred from homology: Swiss-Prot protein existence level 3. Putative integrase believed to be involved in the insertion of antibiotic resistance genes into plasmids and transposons. From Escherichia coli.
   3612..3701    +  CDS            qacE (fragment): QACE_ECOLX - Protein inferred from homology: Swiss-Prot protein existence level 3. Multidrug exporter. Is implicated for the resistance to bacteriocidal quaternary ammonium compounds. From Escherichia coli.
   3872..3889    +  misc_feature   MCS (fragment): pUC18/19 multiple cloning site
   3889..3966    -  promoter       AmpR promoter (fragment): bla
   4125..4153    +  promoter       J23119 promoter (fragment): bacterial promoter (Registry of Standard Biological Parts BBa J23119)
   4189..5269    +  CDS            lacI (fragment): lac repressor; lacI; The lac repressor binds to the lac operator to inhibit transcription in E. coli. This inhibition can be relieved by adding lactose or isopropyl-β-D-thiogalactopyranoside (IPTG).
   5431..5459    +  promoter       tac promoter: strong E. coli promoter; hybrid between the trp and lac UV5 promoters
   5465..5484    -  protein_bind   lac operator (symmetric): The lac repressor binds to the lac operator to inhibit transcription in E. coli. This inhibition can be relieved by adding lactose or isopropyl-β-D-thiogalactopyranoside (IPTG). The symmetric lac operator was optimized for tight binding of lac repressor. lac repressor encoded by lacI
   5511..6203    +  CDS            TurboRFP: TurboRFP is a basic (constitutively fluorescent) orange fluorescent protein published in 2007, derived from Entacmaea quadricolor. It has low acid sensitivity.
   6211..6305    +  terminator     lambda t0 terminator: transcription terminator from phage lambda
   6430..6628    +  mobile_element Tn7R (fragment): mini-Tn7 element (right end of the Tn7 transposon) Tn7
   6710..7098    -  rep_origin     R6K γ ori: γ replication origin from E. coli plasmid R6K; requires the R6K initiator protein pi for replication
   7139..7231    -  CDS            traI (fragment): TRAI6_ECOLX - Experimental evidence at protein level: Swiss-Prot protein existence level 1. The initiation process of transfer DNA synthesis requires the interaction of at least three plasmid-specific components (TraH, I, and J) at the transfer origin resulting in the assembly of a specialised nucleoprotein complex - the relaxosome. Site- and strand-specific cleavage at the transfer origin is dependent on TraI and TraJ. From Escherichia coli.
   7269..7640    -  CDS            traJ: oriT-recognizing protein; traJ
   7673..7782    -  oriT           oriT: incP origin of transfer
   7917..8321    -  rep_origin     ori (fragment): high-copy-number ColE1/pMB1/pBR322/pUC origin of replication
