[The description below was written by a language model from this plasmid's Addgene catalogue record and pLannotate feature annotations shown in this document.]
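Description:
eOYW021 is a bacterial expression plasmid built by Gibson assembly on the EML002 backbone. It carries a synthetic IPTG-inducible TurboRFP reporter circuit described as giving a medium signal level. It comes from a DNA part library developed for engineering the nematode-symbiotic bacterium Xenorhabdus griffiniae. The feature table indicates a mini-Tn7 delivery architecture. An R6K γ origin requires the pi initiator protein, which fits the recorded pir+ propagation strain and low copy number and would make the plasmid non-replicating in hosts that lack pir. An incP oriT with traJ and a traI fragment would allow conjugative mobilisation from a suitable donor. A fragment of a ColE1/pUC-type origin is also annotated. The backbone is selected with ampicillin through β-lactamase, which lies outside the transposon ends.

The cargo sits between the Tn7L and Tn7R ends. It includes a kanamycin resistance gene, aph(3')-Ia, along with short annotated remnants of Tn903, integron integrase and qacE sequences, followed by the two-unit circuit. According to the insert name, the circuit is flanked and divided by UNS assembly junctions. In the first unit, the library promoter P4d (annotated as resembling a J23119 fragment) and the U3d element drive LacI, ending at terminator t12m. In the second unit, a tac promoter with a symmetric lac operator and the same U3d element drives TurboRFP, an orange-red fluorescent protein, ending at the lambda t0 terminator. LacI represses the tac promoter until IPTG relieves binding, so fluorescence reports induction. The layout suggests the circuit and kanamycin marker are meant for Tn7-mediated chromosomal insertion, although the record does not say so and no transposase genes are annotated on this plasmid.
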