Addgene plasmid #238402: eOYW021
Purpose: IPTG inducible TurboRFP circuit with medium signal
Depositing lab: Richard Murray. Depositing organization: California Institute of Technology. Publication: A DNA Part Library for Reliable Engineering of the Emerging Model Nematode Symbiotic Bacterium Xenorhabdus griffiniae HGB2511. Larsson EM, Wang OY, Murray RM. ACS Synth Biol. 2025 Oct 17;14(10):4122-4126. doi: 10.1021/acssynbio.5c00414. Epub 2025 Sep 25. PubMed 40998411.
Backbone
  Vector backbone: EML002
  Vector type: Bacterial Expression
Growth in bacteria
  Bacterial resistance: Ampicillin, 100 μg/mL
  Growth temperature: 37°C
  Growth strain: pir2+
  Copy number: Low Copy
Gene/Insert
  Gene/Insert name: UNS1-P4d-U3d-LacI-t12m-UNS3-Ptac-U3d-TurboRFP-t0-UNSX
  Species: Synthetic
  Cloning method: Gibson Cloning
Terms and licenses: Academic/Nonprofit Terms; Industry Terms: Not Available to Industry
Depositor comments: Please visit https://doi.org/10.1101/2025.06.09.658710 for bioRxiv preprint.
How to cite: eOYW021 was a gift from Richard Murray (Addgene plasmid # 238402 ; http://n2t.net/addgene:238402 ; RRID:Addgene_238402)
